Addgene plasmid #135860: D46_Ld_362700
Purpose: Expression of Leishmania donovani ectodomain in mammalian cells
Depositing lab: Gavin Wright. Depositing organization: Wellcome Sanger Institute. Publication: Systematic identification of genes encoding cell surface and secreted proteins that are essential for in vitro growth and infection in Leishmania donovani. Roberts AJ, Ong HB, Clare S, Brandt C, Harcourt K, Franssen SU, Cotton JA, Muller-Sienerth N, Wright GJ. PLoS Pathog. 2022 Feb 24;18(2):e1010364. doi: 10.1371/journal.ppat.1010364. eCollection 2022 Feb. PubMed 35202447.
Backbone
  Vector backbone: pTT3
  Backbone manufacturer: Yves Durocher, NRC
  Backbone size w/o insert (bp): 6132
  Vector type: Mammalian Expression
Growth in bacteria
  Bacterial resistance: Ampicillin, 100 μg/mL
  Growth temperature: 37°C
  Growth strain: DH5alpha
  Copy number: High Copy
Gene/Insert
  Gene/Insert name: membrane-bound acid phosphatase precursor (alt name: LDPBK_362700)
  Species: Leishmania donovani
  Insert size (bp): 1347
  Tag / fusion protein: biotinylation sequence and His tag (C terminal on insert)
  Cloning method: Unknown
Terms and licenses: Academic/Nonprofit Terms; Industry Terms: Not Available to Industry
How to cite: D46_Ld_362700 was a gift from Gavin Wright (Addgene plasmid # 135860 ; http://n2t.net/addgene:135860 ; RRID:Addgene_135860)
