[The description below was written by a language model from this plasmid's Addgene catalogue record and pLannotate feature annotations shown in this document.]
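Description:
D46_Ld_362700 is a mammalian expression plasmid built on the pTT3 backbone for producing the extracellular region of a Leishmania donovani surface protein, the membrane-bound acid phosphatase precursor (LDPBK_362700), as a soluble recombinant protein. It is maintained in E. coli through a high-copy ColE1/pUC-type origin and an ampicillin resistance gene (β-lactamase with its own promoter). A large fragment of the Epstein-Barr virus oriP is also present, an element that allows episomal retention and amplification of the plasmid in mammalian cells expressing EBNA1, which is the usual rationale for pTT-series vectors in transient expression.

Transcription is driven by the human cytomegalovirus immediate early enhancer and promoter, followed by adenovirus-derived leader and splice sequences and a chimeric intron fragment that enhance mRNA processing and expression. The short reverse-strand hit to the adenoviral preterminal protein most likely reflects this adenoviral leader region rather than a functional coding sequence. A mouse immunoglobulin heavy chain signal sequence fragment lies immediately upstream of the insert position and would direct the product into the secretory pathway. The 1,347 bp ectodomain insert and its C-terminal biotinylation sequence and His tag are listed in the catalogue but are not annotated in the feature table; they presumably occupy the unannotated stretch between the signal sequence and the rabbit β-globin polyadenylation signal. Residual lac regulatory elements and small lacI, tet promoter and bla fragments are cloning vector remnants.

The tags permit affinity purification via histidines and capture or multimerisation on streptavidin after biotinylation. The construct belongs to a collection used to study L. donovani cell surface and secreted proteins.
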