Features (pLannotate 1.2.2; 17 found; start..end, strand, type, name):
      1..380     +  enhancer       CMV enhancer: human cytomegalovirus immediate early enhancer
    382..581     +  promoter       CMV promoter: human cytomegalovirus (CMV) immediate early promoter
    649..687     +  misc_feature   Ad SA (fragment): adenovirus major late transcript splice acceptor (Friedrich and Soriano, 1991)
    720..929     -  CDS            PTP (fragment): TERM_ADE02 - Experimental evidence at protein level: Swiss-Prot protein existence level 1. Protein covalently bound to the viral DNA that acts as a primer for viral genomic replication by DNA strand displacement. Assembles on the viral origin of replication in an initiation complex with viral polymerase, DBP, host NFIA and host POU2F1/OCT1. During initiation, the polymerase covalently couples the first dCTP with Ser- 580 of pTP. The terminal protein stimulates the template activity over 20 fold compared to protein-free templates. Neo-synthesized viral genomes are linked to two preterminal prot
    960..1049    +  intron         chimeric intron (fragment): chimera between introns from adenovirus and immunoglobulin heavy chain genes
   1068..1114    +  CDS            IgH signal sequence (fragment): signal sequence from the mouse immunoglobulin heavy chain variable region
   2706..2761    +  polyA_signal   β-globin poly(A) signal: rabbit β-globin polyadenylation signal (Gil and Proudfoot, 1987)
   3275..4956    -  rep_origin     oriP (fragment): Epstein-Barr virus oriP replication origin (Yates et al., 2000)
   5083..5187    +  promoter       AmpR promoter: bla
   5188..6048    +  CDS            AmpR: β-lactamase; bla; confers resistance to ampicillin, carbenicillin, and related antibiotics
   6219..6807    +  rep_origin     ori: high-copy-number ColE1/pMB1/pBR322/pUC origin of replication
   6990..7082    +  CDS            lacI (fragment): lac repressor; lacI; The lac repressor binds to the lac operator to inhibit transcription in E. coli. This inhibition can be relieved by adding lactose or isopropyl-β-D-thiogalactopyranoside (IPTG).
   7095..7116    +  protein_bind   CAP binding site: CAP binding activates transcription in the presence of cAMP. E. coli catabolite activator protein
   7131..7161    +  promoter       lac promoter: promoter for the E. coli lac operon
   7169..7185    +  protein_bind   lac operator: The lac repressor binds to the lac operator to inhibit transcription in E. coli. This inhibition can be relieved by adding lactose or isopropyl-β-D-thiogalactopyranoside (IPTG). lac repressor encoded by lacI
   7255..7271    +  promoter       tet promoter (fragment): E. coli promoter for tetracycline efflux protein gene
   7281..7306    -  CDS            bla(M) (fragment): β-lactamase lacking the signal sequence; bla(M); allows cytosolic expression of β-lactamase
>Addgene plasmid #135860 | D46_Ld_362700 | addgene full sequence | sequence record 274890 | Addgene NGS Result
GACATTGATTATTGACTAGTTATTAATAGTAATCAATTACGGGGTCATTAGTTCATAGCCCATATATGGA
GTTCCGCGTTACATAACTTACGGTAAATGGCCCGCCTGGCTGACCGCCCAACGACCCCCGCCCATTGACG
TCAATAATGACGTATGTTCCCATAGTAACGCCAATAGGGACTTTCCATTGACGTCAATGGGTGGAGTATT
TACGGTAAACTGCCCACTTGGCAGTACATCAAGTGTATCATATGCCAAGTCCGCCCCCTATTGACGTCAA
TGACGGTAAATGGCCCGCCTGGCATTATGCCCAGTACATGACCTTACGGGACTTTCCTACTTGGCAGTAC
ATCTACGTATTAGTCATCGCTATTACCATGGTGATGCGGTTTTGGCAGTACACCAATGGGCGTGGATAGC
GGTTTGACTCACGGGGATTTCCAAGTCTCCACCCCATTGACGTCAATGGGAGTTTGTTTTGGCACCAAAA
TCAACGGGACTTTCCAAAATGTCGTAATAACCCCGCCCCGTTGACGCAAATGGGCGGTAGGCGTGTACGG
TGGGAGGTCTATATAAGCAGAGCTCGTTTAGTGAACCGTCAGATCCTCACTCTCTTCCGCATCGCTGTCT
GCGAGGGCCAGCTGTTGGGCTCGCGGTTGAGGACAAACTCTTCGCGGTCTTTCCAGTACTCTTGGATCGG
AAACCCGTCGGCCTCCGAACGGTACTCCGCCACCGAGGGACCTGAGCGAGTCCGCATCGACCGGATCGGA
AAACCTCTCGAGAAAGGCGTCTAACCAGTCACAGTCGCAAGGTAGGCTGAGCACCGTGGCGGGCGGCAGC
GGGTGGCGGTCGGGGTTGTTTCTGGCGGAGGTGCTGCTGATGATGTAATTAAAGTAGGCGGTCTTGAGAC
GGCGGATGGTCGAGGTGAGGTGTGGCAGGCTTGAGATCCAGCTGTTGGGGTGAGTACTCCCTCTCAAAAG
CGGGCATTACTTCTGCGCTAAGATTGTCAGTTTCCAAAAACGAGGAGGATTTGATATTCACCTGGCCCGA
TCTGGCCATACACTTGAGTGACAATGACATCCACTTTGCCTTTCTCTCCACAGGTGTCCACTCCCAGGTC
CAAGTTTGCCACCATGGAGTTTCAGACCCAGGTACTCATGTCCCTGCTGCTCTGCATGTCTGGTGCGGCC
GCCACCGCCCCCATGTACAAGGTGGAACTGGTGCAGGTCGTGCACCGGCACGGCGCCAGATCCCCCCTGG
TGGACGACAACCACACCCTGATCTGCGGCACCGAGTTCCCTTGCGGCTTCCTGAACTACGAGGGCCAGGC
CATGCTGGTCAAGCTGGGCGAGTACCTGAGACACCGGTACACCGAGGACCGCAGCGTGGTGTCCAAGCCC
TACTTCCCCTACAGCTGGTACAACCTGAGCATCAGCTACACCCGGTCCACCGACGTGCTGCGGACCCTGC
AGTCTGCCAACGGCCTGCTGAGAGGCCTGTTCCCCAACAACAGCAACTTCTTCCCCGCCATCCACACCGT
GGGCTTCGAGGAAGATGTGCTGCTGCACAGCATGATGGTGCCCATGATCCGGGCCAGATTCAACTACGCC
AAAGAGGAACTGCGGGCCGTCTGCGACCAGATGCTGGACCGGCTGATGCCCTTCGACCAGCTGCAGGCCG
TGGCCGCCGAAGTGCACAGCCAGGGCTTTTGCGCCAACTACACACTGCGGAGCAGATGCGCCGAGCGGCT
GTGCGACATCGGCAGAGCCTACGAGCCCACCGGCAGACTGGAACGGCTGCCCCTGCTGTCCAGACACCTG
GACGATGTGTGCGCCGTGACCGCCATGAGCAGCCACTTTTGCTTCGCCTACAACGCCAGCAACCCCGTGC
ACCAGAAGCAGGGCGCTCCCTTCTACCACCTGGCCCGGCTGCTGGTGTCTAACATGCTGGCCCACCAGCA
GCGGGAAACCGCCCCACCCTACAAGCTGTACGAGTACAGCGCCCACGACACCACCATCAGCCCCCTGGCC
GTGTCCTTCGGCGACAGCAGCCTGGAAGCTATGCTGCCCCCCTTCGGCACCGCCTTCATCATCGAGCTGC
TGAGCCTGACCGACGCCCCTGCCGCCAGCAGCAGATTCTACGTCAGACTGCTGCGGGGCCACAGCGGCGT
GCGGCCCGAGAGCAATTTCACCTTCGCCCTGAGCCACTTCGACATGCGGTGCAAGGACGCCACAGGCAAC
ACCTATATCGCCACCGACAACATCTGCCCCTTCACCGACTTCGAGCGGTTCATCAACAGCACAGCCCCTA
CCAGCCCCATGGGCACCTGTTACCTGGACCCCGGACTGCTGTTCCGGATGGACTGCCCTGTGGACGCCGT
GGGCGACAACAGAAGCCTGAGCAAGGATTGCCTGTTCTACCGGAAGCACTGCAGCAATTACAGCTGTGGC
ACCGGCTACTACCTGGATGCCATCGACTACGGCTGTCACCGGATCCCTGCCAACAACTCCACCACCGTGT
CCAGCCCAATGTCCAGCGGAGGCGCGCCCGGCAGCCTGCACCACATCCTGGACGCCCAGAAGATGCTGTG
GAACCACAGGGACAGGAACCTGCCTCCTCTGGCCCCTCTGGGCCCCCACCACCATCACCACCATTGAGTC
TAGACACGTGATTAATTAAGGATCCCCCGACCTCGACCTCTGGCTAATAAAGGAAATTTATTTTCATTGC
AATAGTGTGTTGGAATTTTTTGTGTCTCTCACTCGGAAGGACATATGGGAGGGCAAATCATTTGGTCGAG
ATCCCTCGGAGATCTCTAGCTAGAGGATCGATCCCCGCCCCGGACGAACTAAACCTGACTACGACATCTC
TGCCCCTTCTTCGCGGGGCAGTGCATGTAATCCCTTCAGTTGGTTGGTACAACTTGCCAACTGGGCCCTG
TTCCACATGTGACACGGGGGGGGACCAAACACAAAGGGGTTCTCTGACTGTAGTTGACATCCTTATAAAT
GGATGTGCACATTTGCCAACACTGAGTGGCTTTCATCCTGGAGCAGACTTTGCAGTCTGTGGACTGCAAC
ACAACATTGCCTTTATGTGTAACTCTTGGCTGAAGCTCTTACACCAATGCTGGGGGACATGTACCTCCCA
GGGGCCCAGGAAGACTACGGGAGGCTACACCAACGTCAATCAGAGGGGCCTGTGTAGCTACCGATAAGCG
GACCCTCAAGAGGGCATTAGCAATAGTGTTTATAAGGCCCCCTTGTTAACCCTAAACGGGTAGCATATGC
TTCCCGGGTAGTAGTATATACTATCCAGACTAACCCTAATTCAATAGCATATGTTACCCAACGGGAAGCA
TATGCTATCGAATTAGGGTTAGTAAAAGGGTCCTAAGGAACAGCGATATCTCCCACCCCATGAGCTGTCA
CGGTTTTATTTACATGGGGTCAGGATTCCACGAGGGTAGTGAACCATTTTAGTCACAAGGGCAGTGGCTG
AAGATCAAGGAGCGGGCAGTGAACTCTCCTGAATCTTCGCCTGCTTCTTCATTCTCCTTCGTTTAGCTAA
TAGAATAACTGCTGAGTTGTGAACAGTAAGGTGTATGTGAGGTGCTCGAAAACAAGGTTTCAGGTGACGC
CCCCAGAATAAAATTTGGACGGGGGGTTCAGTGGTGGCATTGTGCTATGACACCAATATAACCCTCACAA
ACCCCTTGGGCAATAAATACTAGTGTAGGAATGAAACATTCTGAATATCTTTAACAATAGAAATCCATGG
GGTGGGGACAAGCCGTAAAGACTGGATGTCCATCTCACACGAATTTATGGCTATGGGCAACACATAATCC
TAGTGCAATATGATACTGGGGTTATTAAGATGTGTCCCAGGCAGGGACCAAGACAGGTGAACCATGTTGT
TACACTCTATTTGTAACAAGGGGAAAGAGAGTGGACGCCGACAGCAGCGGACTCCACTGGTTGTCTCTAA
CACCCCCGAAAATTAAACGGGGCTCCACGCCAATGGGGCCCATAAACAAAGACAAGTGGCCACTCTTTTT
TTTGAAATTGTGGAGTGGGGGCACGCGTCAGCCCCCACACGCCGCCCTGCGGTTTTGGACTGTAAAATAA
GGGTGTAATAACTTGGCTGATTGTAACCCCGCTAACCACTGCGGTCAAACCACTTGCCCACAAAACCACT
AATGGCACCCCGGGGAATACCTGCATAAGTAGGTGGGCGGGCCAAGATAGGGGCGCGATTGCTGCGATCT
GGAGGACAAATTACACACACTTGCGCCTGAGCGCCAAGCACAGGGTTGTTGGTCCTCATATTCACGAGGT
CGCTGAGAGCACGGTGGGCTAATGTTGCCATGGGTAGCATATACTACCCAAATATCTGGATAGCATATGC
TATCCTAATCTATATCTGGGTAGCATAGGCTATCCTAATCTATATCTGGGTAGCATATGCTATCCTAATC
TATATCTGGGTAGTATATGCTATCCTAATTTATATCTGGGTAGCATAGGCTATCCTAATCTATATCTGGG
TAGCATATGCTATCCTAATCTATATCTGGGTAGTATATGCTATCCTAATCTGTATCCGGGTAGCATATGC
TATCCTAATAGAGATTAGGGTAGTATATGCTATCCTAATTTATATCTGGGTAGCATATACTACCCAAATA
TCTGGATAGCATATGCTATCCTAATCTATATCTGGGTAGCATATGCTATCCTAATCTATATCTGGGTAGC
ATAGGCTATCCTAATCTATATCTGGGTAGCATATGCTATCCTAATCTATATCTGGGTAGTATATGCTATC
CTAATTTATATCTGGGTAGCATAGGCTATCCTAATCTATATCTGGGTAGCATATGCTATCCTAATCTATA
TCTGGGTAGTATATGCTATCCTAATCTGTATCCGGGTAGCATATGCTATCCTCATGATAAGCTGTCAAAC
ATGAGAATTTTCTTGAAGACGAAAGGGCCTCGTGATACGCCTATTTTTATAGGTTAATGTCATGATAATA
ATGGTTTCTTAGACGTCAGGTGGCACTTTTCGGGGAAATGTGCGCGGAACCCCTATTTGTTTATTTTTCT
AAATACATTCAAATATGTATCCGCTCATGAGACAATAACCCTGATAAATGCTTCAATAATATTGAAAAAG
GAAGAGTATGAGTATTCAACATTTCCGTGTCGCCCTTATTCCCTTTTTTGCGGCATTTTGCCTTCCTGTT
TTTGCTCACCCAGAAACGCTGGTGAAAGTAAAAGATGCTGAAGATCAGTTGGGTGCACGAGTGGGTTACA
TCGAACTGGATCTCAACAGCGGTAAGATCCTTGAGAGTTTTCGCCCCGAAGAACGTTTTCCAATGATGAG
CACTTTTAAAGTTCTGCTATGTGGCGCGGTATTATCCCGTGTTGACGCCGGGCAAGAGCAACTCGGTCGC
CGCATACACTATTCTCAGAATGACTTGGTTGAGTACTCACCAGTCACAGAAAAGCATCTTACGGATGGCA
TGACAGTAAGAGAATTATGCAGTGCTGCCATAACCATGAGTGATAACACTGCGGCCAACTTACTTCTGAC
AACGATCGGAGGACCGAAGGAGCTAACCGCTTTTTTGCACAACATGGGGGATCATGTAACTCGCCTTGAT
CGTTGGGAACCGGAGCTGAATGAAGCCATACCAAACGACGAGCGTGACACCACGATGCCTGCAGCAATGG
CAACAACGTTGCGCAAACTATTAACTGGCGAACTACTTACTCTAGCTTCCCGGCAACAATTAATAGACTG
GATGGAGGCGGATAAAGTTGCAGGACCACTTCTGCGCTCGGCCCTTCCGGCTGGCTGGTTTATTGCTGAT
AAATCTGGAGCCGGTGAGCGTGGGTCTCGCGGTATCATTGCAGCACTGGGGCCAGATGGTAAGCCCTCCC
GTATCGTAGTTATCTACACGACGGGGAGTCAGGCAACTATGGATGAACGAAATAGACAGATCGCTGAGAT
AGGTGCCTCACTGATTAAGCATTGGTAACTGTCAGACCAAGTTTACTCATATATACTTTAGATTGATTTA
AAACTTCATTTTTAATTTAAAAGGATCTAGGTGAAGATCCTTTTTGATAATCTCATGACCAAAATCCCTT
AACGTGAGTTTTCGTTCCACTGAGCGTCAGACCCCGTAGAAAAGATCAAAGGATCTTCTTGAGATCCTTT
TTTTCTGCGCGTAATCTGCTGCTTGCAAACAAAAAAACCACCGCTACCAGCGGTGGTTTGTTTGCCGGAT
CAAGAGCTACCAACTCTTTTTCCGAAGGTAACTGGCTTCAGCAGAGCGCAGATACCAAATACTGTTCTTC
TAGTGTAGCCGTAGTTAGGCCACCACTTCAAGAACTCTGTAGCACCGCCTACATACCTCGCTCTGCTAAT
CCTGTTACCAGTGGCTGCTGCCAGTGGCGATAAGTCGTGTCTTACCGGGTTGGACTCAAGACGATAGTTA
CCGGATAAGGCGCAGCGGTCGGGCTGAACGGGGGGTTCGTGCACACAGCCCAGCTTGGAGCGAACGACCT
ACACCGAACTGAGATACCTACAGCGTGAGCTATGAGAAAGCGCCACGCTTCCCGAAGGGAGAAAGGCGGA
CAGGTATCCGGTAAGCGGCAGGGTCGGAACAGGAGAGCGCACGAGGGAGCTTCCAGGGGGAAACGCCTGG
TATCTTTATAGTCCTGTCGGGTTTCGCCACCTCTGACTTGAGCGTCGATTTTTGTGATGCTCGTCAGGGG
GGCGGAGCCTATGGAAAAACGCCAGCAACGCGGCCTTTTTACGGTTCCTGGCCTTTTGCTGGCCTTTTGC
TCACATGTTCTTTCCTGCGTTATCCCCTGATTCTGTGGATAACCGTATTACCGCCTTTGAGTGAGCTGAT
ACCGCTCGCCGCAGCCGAACGACCGAGCGCAGCGAGTCAGTGAGCGAGGAAGCGGAAGAGCGCCCAATAC
GCAAACCGCCTCTCCCCGCGCGTTGGCCGATTCATTAATGCAGCTGGCACGACAGGTTTCCCGACTGGAA
AGCGGGCAGTGAGCGCAACGCAATTAATGTGAGTTAGCTCACTCATTAGGCACCCCAGGCTTTACACTTT
ATGCTTCCGGCTCGTATGTTGTGTGGAATTGTGAGCGGATAACAATTTCACACAGGAAACAGCTATGACC
ATGATTACGCCAAGCTCTAGCTAGAGGTCGACCAATTCTCATGTTTGACAGCTTATCATCGCAGATCCGG
GCAACGTTGTTGCCATTGCTGCAGGCGCAGAACTGGTAGGTATGGAAGATCTATACATTGAATCAATATT
GGCAATTAGCCATATTAGTCATTGGTTATATAGCATAAATCAATATTGGCTATTGGCCATTGCATACGTT
GTATCTATATCATAATATGTACATTTATATTGGCTCATGTCCAATATGACCGCCATGTT
